>Addgene plasmid #157463 | pD649-HAsp-FLT3-COMP5AP-AviTag-9xHis | depositor full sequence | sequence record 304035 | Full Sequence
TTTCAATATTATTGAAGCATTTATCAGGGTTATTGTCTCATGAGCGGATACATATTTGAATGTATTTAGA
AAAATAAACAAATAGGGGTCAGTGTTACAACCAATTAACCAATTCTGAACATTATCGCGAGCCCATTTAT
ACCTGAATATGGCTCATAACACCCCTTGCTCATGACCAAAATCCCTTAACGTGAGTTACGCGCGCGTCGT
TCCACTGAGCGTCAGACCCCGTAGAAAAGATCAAAGGATCTTCTTGAGATCCTTTTTTTCTGCGCGTAAT
CTGCTGCTTGCAAACAAAAAAACCACCGCTACCAGCGGTGGTTTGTTTGCCGGATCAAGAGCTACCAACT
CTTTTTCCGAAGGTAACTGGCTTCAGCAGAGCGCAGATACCAAATACTGTTCTTCTAGTGTAGCCGTAGT
TAGCCCACCACTTCAAGAACTCTGTAGCACCGCCTACATACCTCGCTCTGCTAATCCTGTTACCAGTGGC
TGCTGCCAGTGGCGATAAGTCGTGTCTTACCGGGTTGGACTCAAGACGATAGTTACCGGATAAGGCGCAG
CGGTCGGGCTGAACGGGGGGTTCGTGCACACAGCCCAGCTTGGAGCGAACGACCTACACCGAACTGAGAT
ACCTACAGCGTGAGCTATGAGAAAGCGCCACGCTTCCCGAAGGGAGAAAGGCGGACAGGTATCCGGTAAG
CGGCAGGGTCGGAACAGGAGAGCGCACGAGGGAGCTTCCAGGGGGAAACGCCTGGTATCTTTATAGTCCT
GTCGGGTTTCGCCACCTCTGACTTGAGCGTCGATTTTTGTGATGCTCGTCAGGGGGGCGGAGCCTATGGA
AAAACGCCAGCAACGCGGCCTTTTTACGGTTCCTGGCCTTTTGCTGGCCTTTTGCTCACATGTTCTTTCC
TGCGTTATCCCCTGATTCTGTGGATAACCGTATTACCGCCTTTGAGTGAGCTGATACCGCTCGCCGCAGC
CGAACGACCGAGCGCAGCGAGTCAGTGAGCGAGGAAGCGGAAGGCGAGAGTAGGGAACTGCCAGGCATCA
AACTAAGCAGAAGGCCCCTGACGGATGGCCTTTTTGCGTTTCTACAAACTCTTTCTGTGTTGTAAAACGA
CGGCCAGTCTTAAGCTCGGGCCCCCTGGGCGGTTCTGATAACGAGTAATCGTTAATCCGCAAATAACGTA
AAAACCCGCTTCGGCGGGTTTTTTTATGGGGGGAGTTTAGGGAAAGAGCATTTGTCAGAATATTTAAGGG
CGCCTGTCACTTTGCTTGATATATGAGAATTATTTAACCTTATAAATGAGAAAAAAGCAACGCACTTTAA
ATAAGATACGTTGCTTTTTCGATTGATGAACACCTATAATTAAACTATTCATCTATTATTTATGATTTTT
TGTATATACAATATTTCTAGTTTGTTAAAGAGAATTAAGAAAATAAATCTCGAAAATAATAAAGGGAAAA
TCAGTTTTTGATATCAAAATTATACATGTCAACGATAATACAAAATATAATACAAACTATAAGATGTTAT
CAGTATTTATTATCATTTAGAATAAATTTTGTGTCGCCCTTAATTGTGAGCGGATAACAATTACGAGCTT
CATGCACAGTGGCGTTGACTCAATATTGGCCATTAGCCATATTATTCATTGGTTATATAGCATAAATCAA
TATTGGCTATTGGCCATTGCATACGTTGTATCTATATCATAATATGTACATTTATATTGGCTCATGTCCA
ATATGACCGCCATGTTGGCATTGATTATTGACTAGTTATTAATAGTAATCAATTACGGGGTCATTAGTTC
ATAGCCCATATATGGAGTTCCGCGTTACATAACTTACGGTAAATGGCCCGCCTGGCTGACCGCCCAACGA
CCCCCGCCCATTGACGTCAATAATGACGTATGTTCCCATAGTAACGCCAATAGGGACTTTCCATTGACGT
CAATGGGTGGAGTATTTACGGTAAACTGCCCACTTGGCAGTACATCAAGTGTATCATATGCCAAGTACGC
CCCCTATTGACGTCAATGACGGTAAATGGCCCGCCTGGCATTATGCCCAGTACATGACCTTATGGGACTT
TCCTACTTGGCAGTACATCTACGTATTAGTCATCGCTATTACCATGGTGATGCGGTTTTGGCAGTACATC
AATGGGCGTGGATAGCGGTTTGACTCACGGGGATTTCCAAGTCTCCACCCCATTGACGTCAATGGGAGTT
TGTTTTGGCACCAAAATCAACGGGACTTTCCAAAATGTCGTAACAACTCCGCCCCATTGACGCAAATGGG
CGGTAGGCGTGTACGGTGGGAGGTCTATATAAGCAGAGCTCGTTTAGTGAACCGTCAGATCGCCTGGAGA
CGCCATCCACGCTGTTTTGACCTCCATAGAAGACACCGGGACCGATCCAGCCTCCGCGGCCGGGAACGGT
GCATTGGAACGCGGATTCCCCGTGCCAAGAGTGACGTAAGTACCGCCTATAGAGTCTATAGGCCCACCCC
CTTGGCTTCGTTAGAACGCGGCTACAATTAATACATAACCTTATGTATCATACACATACGATTTAGGTGA
CACTATAGAATAACATCCACTTTGCCTTTCTCTCCACAGGTGTCCACTCCCAGGTCCAACTGCACCTCGG
TTCTATCGAAAACGCGCCTGCTAGCGCCACCATGAAGACCATCATTGCCCTGAGCTACATCTTCTGCCTG
GTGTTCGCTGCGGCCGCCAATCAAGACCTGCCTGTGATTAAGTGCGTGCTGATCAACCACAAGAACAACG
ACAGCAGCGTGGGCAAGAGCAGCAGCTACCCTATGGTGTCTGAGAGCCCTGAGGATCTGGGCTGTGCCCT
CAGACCTCAGTCTAGCGGCACAGTGTATGAGGCCGCTGCTGTGGAAGTGGATGTGTCCGCCAGCATCACA
CTGCAGGTCCTGGTTGATGCCCCTGGCAACATCAGCTGCCTGTGGGTGTTCAAGCACAGCAGCCTGAACT
GCCAGCCTCACTTCGACCTGCAGAACAGAGGCGTGGTGTCCATGGTCATCCTGAAGATGACCGAGACACA
GGCCGGCGAGTACCTGCTGTTTATCCAGAGCGAGGCCACCAACTACACCATCCTGTTCACCGTGTCCATC
CGGAACACCCTGCTGTACACCCTGAGAAGGCCCTACTTCCGCAAGATGGAAAACCAGGACGCCCTCGTGT
GCATCAGCGAGTCTGTGCCTGAGCCTATCGTGGAATGGGTGCTGTGTGATAGCCAGGGCGAGAGCTGCAA
AGAGGAATCTCCTGCCGTCGTGAAGAAAGAGGAAAAGGTCCTGCACGAGCTGTTCGGCACCGACATCAGA
TGCTGCGCCAGAAACGAGCTGGGCAGAGAGTGCACCAGACTGTTCACCATCGACCTGAATCAGACCCCAC
AGACAACCCTGCCTCAGCTGTTCCTGAAAGTGGGCGAGCCCCTGTGGATCAGATGCAAAGCCGTGCACGT
GAACCACGGCTTCGGACTGACATGGGAACTCGAGAACAAGGCCCTGGAAGAGGGCAACTACTTCGAGATG
AGCACCTACAGCACCAACCGGACCATGATCAGAATCCTGTTCGCCTTCGTGTCCAGCGTGGCCAGAAATG
ACACCGGCTACTACACCTGTAGCAGCAGCAAGCACCCTAGCCAGTCTGCCCTGGTCACCATCGTGGAAAA
GGGCTTCATCAACGCCACCAACAGCAGCGAGGACTACGAGATCGACCAGTACGAGGAATTCTGCTTCAGC
GTGCGGTTCAAGGCCTATCCTCAGATCCGGTGCACCTGGACCTTCAGCAGAAAGAGCTTCCCCTGCGAGC
AGAAAGGCCTGGACAACGGCTACAGCATCAGCAAGTTCTGCAACCACAAACACCAGCCTGGCGAGTACAT
CTTCCACGCCGAGAACGACGATGCCCAGTTCACCAAGATGTTCACCCTGAACATCCGGCGGAAGCCTCAG
GTGCTGGCTGAAGCCTCTGCCAGCCAGGCCAGCTGTTTTTCCGATGGCTACCCTCTGCCTAGCTGGACCT
GGAAGAAGTGCAGCGACAAGAGCCCCAACTGCACCGAAGAGATCACCGAAGGCGTGTGGAACCGGAAGGC
CAACAGAAAGGTGTTCGGCCAGTGGGTGTCCAGCAGCACCCTGAATATGAGCGAGGCTATCAAGGGCTTC
CTGGTCAAGTGCTGCGCCTACAATAGCCTGGGCACCAGCTGCGAGACAATCCTGCTGAATAGCCCCGGAC
CATTTCCATTCATCCAGGACAACATCTCTGGCGCGCCGGAAGATCAAGTTGATCCAAGATTGATTGATGG
CAAGGGCGGATCTCTGGAGGTGCTGTTCCAGGGACCAGGCGGAAGCGGCAATCCCGGCGGCGATCTGGCC
CCCCAGATGCTGCGCGAGCTGCAGGAGACCAATGCCGCCCTGCAGGACGTGCGCGAGCTGCTGCGCCACC
GCGTGAAGGAGATCACCTTCCTGAAGAACACCGTGATGGAGTGCGACGCCTGCGGTATGCAGCCCTCTAG
AGGCTCCGGCTCCATCATCCCAGTTGAGGAGGAGAACCCGGACTTCTGGAACCGCGAGGCAGCCGAGGCC
CTGGGTGCCGCCAAGAAGCTGCAGCCTGCACAGACAGCCGCCAAGAACCTCATCATCTTCCTGGGCGATG
GGATGGGGGTGTCTACGGTGACAGCTGCCAGGATCCTAAAAGGGCAGAAGAAGGACAAACTGGGGCCTGA
GATACCCCTGGCCATGGACCGCTTCCCATATGTGGCTCTGTCCAAGACATACAATGTAGACAAACATGTG
CCAGACAGTGGAGCCACAGCCACGGCCTACCTGTGCGGGGTCAAGGGCAACTTCCAGACCATTGGCTTGA
GTGCAGCCGCCCGCTTTAACCAGTGCAACACGACACGCGGCAACGAGGTCATCTCCGTGATGAATCGGGC
CAAGAAAGCAGGGAAGTCAGTGGGAGTGGTAACCACCACACGAGTGCAGCACGCCTCGCCAGCCGGCACC
TACGCCCACACGGTGAACCGCAACTGGTACTCGGACGCCGACGTGCCTGCCTCGGCCCGCCAGGAGGGGT
GCCAGGACATCGCTACGCAGCTCATCTCCAACATGGACATTGACGTGATCCTAGGTGGAGGCCGAAAGTA
CATGTTTCGCATGGGAACCCCAGACCCTGAGTACCCAGATGACTACAGCCAAGGTGGGACCAGGCTGGAC
GGGAAGAATCTGGTGCAGGAATGGCTGGCGAAGCGCCAGGGTGCCCGGTATGTGTGGAACCGCACTGAGC
TCATGCAGGCTTCCCTGGACCCGTCTGTGACCCATCTCATGGGTCTCTTTGAGCCTGGAGACATGAAATA
CGAGATCCACCGAGACTCCACACTGGACCCCTCCCTGATGGAGATGACAGAGGCTGCCCTGCGCCTGCTG
AGCAGGAACCCCCGCGGCTTCTTCCTCTTCGTGGAGGGTGGTCGCATCGACCATGGTCATCATGAAAGCA
GGGCTTACCGGGCACTGACTGAGACGATCATGTTCGACGACGCCATTGAGAGGGCGGGCCAGCTCACCAG
CGAGGAGGACACGCTGAGCCTCGTCACTGCCGACCACTCCCACGTCTTCTCCTTCGGAGGCTACCCCCTG
CGAGGGAGCTCCATCTTCGGGCTGGCCCCTGGCAAGGCCCGGGACAGGAAGGCCTACACGGTCCTCCTAT
ACGGAAACGGTCCAGGCTATGTGCTCAAGGACGGCGCCCGGCCGGATGTTACCGAGAGCGAGAGCGGGAG
CCCCGAGTATCGGCAGCAGTCAGCAGTGCCCCTGGACGAAGAGACCCACGCAGGCGAGGACGTGGCGGTG
TTCGCGCGCGGCCCGCAGGCGCACCTGGTTCACGGCGTGCAGGAGCAGACCTTCATAGCGCACGTCATGG
CCTTCGCCGCCTGCCTGGAGCCCTACACCGCCTGCGACCTGGCGCCCCCCGCCGGCACCACCGACGCCGC
GCACCCGGGTGGCGGAGGACTGAACGACATCTTCGAGGCTCAGAAAATCGAATGGCACGAACATCACCAT
CACCATCACCATCACCATTAAGGCCGGCCTGTAGTCACTGGCACAACGCGTTACCCGGTAAGCCAATCGG
GTATACACGGTCGTCATACTGCAGACAGGGTTCTTCTACTTTGCAAGATAGTCTTGAGTAGTAAAATAAA
TAGATAGAGAAAATCAGCCTCGACTGTGCCTTCTAGTTGCCAGCCATCTGTTGTTTGCCCCTCCCCCGTG
CCTTCCTTGACCCTGGAAGGTGCCACTCCCACTGTCCTTTCCTAATAAAATGAGGAAATTGCATCACAAC
ACTCAACCCTATCTCGGTCTATTCTTTTGATTTATAAGGGATTTTGCCGATTTCGGCCTATTGGTTAAAA
AATGAGCTGATTTAACAAAAATTTAACGCGAATTAATTCTGTGGAATGTGTGTCAGTTAGGGTGTGGAAA
GTCCCCAGGCTCCCCAGCAGGCAGAAGTATGCAAAGCATGCATCTCAATTAGTCAGCAACCAGGTGTGGA
AAGTCCCCAGGCTCCCCAGCAGGCAGAAGTATGCAAAGCATGCATCTCAATTAGTCAGCAACCATAGTCC
CGCCCCTAACTCCGCCCATCCCGCCCCTAACTCCGCCCAGTTCCGCCCATTCTCCGCCCCATGGCTGACT
AATTTTTTTTATTTATGCAGAGGCCGAGGCCGCCTCTGCCTCTGAGCTATTCCAGAAGTAGTGAGGAGGC
TTTTTTGGAGGCCTAGGCTTTTGCAAAAAGCTCCCGGGAGCTTGTATATCCATTTTCGGATCTGATCAGC
ACGTGTTGACAATTAATCATCGGCATAGTATATCGGCATAGTATAATACGACAAGGTGAGGAACTAAACC
ATGACCGAGTACAAGCCCACGGTGCGCCTCGCCACCCGCGACGACGTCCCCAGGGCCGTACGCACCCTCG
CCGCCGCGTTCGCCGACTACCCCGCCACGCGCCACACCGTCGATCCGGACCGCCACATCGAGCGGGTCAC
CGAGCTGCAAGAACTCTTCCTCACGCGCGTCGGGCTCGACATCGGCAAGGTGTGGGTCGCGGACGACGGC
GCCGCGGTGGCGGTCTGGACCACGCCGGAGAGCGTCGAAGCGGGGGCGGTGTTCGCCGAGATCGGCCCGC
GCATGGCCGAGTTGAGCGGTTCCCGGCTGGCCGCGCAGCAACAGATGGAAGGCCTCCTGGCGCCGCACCG
GCCCAAGGAGCCCGCGTGGTTCCTGGCCACCGTCGGCGTCTCGCCCGACCACCAGGGCAAGGGTCTGGGC
AGCGCCGTCGTGCTCCCCGGAGTGGAGGCGGCCGAGCGCGCCGGGGTGCCCGCCTTCCTGGAGACATCCG
CGCCCCGCAACCTCCCCTTCTACGAGCGGCTCGGCTTCACCGTCACCGCCGACGTCGAGGTGCCCGAAGG
ACCGCGCACCTGGTGCATGACCCGCAAGCCCGGTGCCTGACACGTGCTACGAGATTTCGATTCCACCGCC
GCCTTCTATGAAAGGTTGGGCTTCGGAATCGTTTTCCGGGACGCCGGCTGGATGATCCTCCAGCGCGGGG
ATCTCATGCTGGAGTTCTTCGCCCACCCCAACTTGTTTATTGCAGCTTATAATGGTTACAAATAAAGCAA
TAGCATCACAAATTTCACAAATAAAGCATTTTTTTCACTGCATTCTAGTTGTGGTTTGTCCAAACTCATC
AATGTATCTTATCATGTCTGTATACCGTCGACCTCTAGCTAGAGCTTGGCGTAATCATGGTCATTACCAA
TGCTTAATCAGTGAGGCACCTATCTCAGCGATCTGTCTATTTCGTTCATCCATAGTTGCCTGACTCCCCG
TCGTGTAGATAACTACGATACGGGAGGGCTTACCATCTGGCCCCAGCGCTGCGATGATACCGCGAGAACC
ACGCTCACCGGCTCCGGATTTATCAGCAATAAACCAGCCAGCCGGAAGGGCCGAGCGCAGAAGTGGTCCT
GCAACTTTATCCGCCTCCATCCAGTCTATTAATTGTTGCCGGGAAGCTAGAGTAAGTAGTTCGCCAGTTA
ATAGTTTGCGCAACGTTGTTGCCATCGCTACAGGCATCGTGGTGTCACGCTCGTCGTTTGGTATGGCTTC
ATTCAGCTCCGGTTCCCAACGATCAAGGCGAGTTACATGATCCCCCATGTTGTGCAAAAAAGCGGTTAGC
TCCTTCGGTCCTCCGATCGTTGTCAGAAGTAAGTTGGCCGCAGTGTTATCACTCATGGTTATGGCAGCAC
TGCATAATTCTCTTACTGTCATGCCATCCGTAAGATGCTTTTCTGTGACTGGTGAGTACTCAACCAAGTC
ATTCTGAGAATAGTGTATGCGGCGACCGAGTTGCTCTTGCCCGGCGTCAATACGGGATAATACCGCGCCA
CATAGCAGAACTTTAAAAGTGCTCATCATTGGAAAACGTTCTTCGGGGCGAAAACTCTCAAGGATCTTAC
CGCTGTTGAGATCCAGTTCGATGTAACCCACTCGTGCACCCAACTGATCTTCAGCATCTTTTACTTTCAC
CAGCGTTTCTGGGTGAGCAAAAACAGGAAGGCAAAATGCCGCAAAAAAGGGAATAAGGGCGACACGGAAA
TGTTGAATACTCATATTCTTCCTT
Features (pLannotate 1.2.2; 24 found; start..end, strand, type, name):
    119..143     -  CDS            KanR (fragment): aminoglycoside phosphotransferase; aph(3')-Ia; confers resistance to kanamycin
    254..842     +  rep_origin     ori: high-copy-number ColE1/pMB1/pBR322/pUC origin of replication
   1067..1084    +  terminator     rrnB T2 terminator (fragment): transcription terminator T2 from the E. coli rrnB gene
   1109..1128    -  CDS            lacZα (fragment): LacZα fragment of β-galactosidase; lacZ fragment
   1584..1600    +  protein_bind   lac operator: The lac repressor binds to the lac operator to inhibit transcription in E. coli. This inhibition can be relieved by adding lactose or isopropyl-β-D-thiogalactopyranoside (IPTG). lac repressor encoded by lacI
   1843..2146    +  enhancer       CMV enhancer: human cytomegalovirus immediate early enhancer
   2147..2350    +  promoter       CMV promoter: human cytomegalovirus (CMV) immediate early promoter
   2486..2529    +  intron         CMV intron (fragment): modified intron A from human cytomegalovirus
   2581..2599    +  promoter       SP6 promoter: promoter for bacteriophage SP6 RNA polymerase
   2603..2640    +  CDS            IgH signal sequence (fragment): signal sequence from the mouse immunoglobulin heavy chain variable region
   2728..4299    +  CDS            FLT3 (fragment): FLT3_HUMAN - Also known as CD135, FLK2, STK1. Experimental evidence at protein level: Swiss-Prot protein existence level 1. Tyrosine-protein kinase that acts as cell-surface receptor for the cytokine FLT3LG and regulates differentiation, proliferation and survival of hematopoietic progenitor cells and of dendritic cells. Promotes phosphorylation of SHC1 and AKT1, and activation of the downstream effector MTOR. Promotes activation of RAS signaling and phosphorylation of downstream kinases, including MAPK1/ERK2 and/or MAPK3/ERK1. Promotes phosphorylation of FES, FER, PTPN6/SHP, PTPN11/SHP-2, PLC
   4396..4575    +  CDS            Comp (fragment): COMP_RAT - Experimental evidence at protein level: Swiss-Prot protein existence level 1. May play a role in the structural integrity of cartilage via its interaction with other extracellular matrix proteins such as the collagens and fibronectin. Can mediate the interaction of chondrocytes with the cartilage extracellular matrix through interaction with cell surface integrin receptors. Could play a role in the pathogenesis of osteoarthritis. Potent suppressor of apoptosis in both primary chondrocytes and transformed cells. Suppresses apoptosis by blocking the activation of caspase-3 and by indu
   4563..6015    +  CDS            SEAP (fragment): secreted alkaline phosphatase from human placenta The natural enzyme has a C-terminal transmembrane sequence that is replaced by a GPI anchor.
   6040..6081    +  CDS            AviTag™ (fragment): peptide tag that allows for enzymatic biotinylation
   6085..6108    +  CDS            8xHis: 8xHis affinity tag
   6254..6365    +  polyA_signal   bGH poly(A) signal: bovine growth hormone polyadenylation signal
   6366..6474    +  rep_origin     f1 ori (fragment): f1 bacteriophage origin of replication; arrow indicates direction of (+) strand synthesis
   6488..6817    +  promoter       SV40 promoter: SV40 enhancer and early promoter
   6865..6912    +  promoter       EM7 promoter: synthetic bacterial promoter&nbsp
   6931..7530    +  CDS            PuroR (fragment): puromycin N-acetyltransferase; pac from Streptomyces; confers resistance to puromycin
   7540..7665    +  CDS            ble (fragment): BLE_KLEPN - Experimental evidence at protein level: Swiss-Prot protein existence level 1. Binding protein with a strong affinity to the bleomycin family of antibiotics. Binds to CL990; an antimitotic-antibiotic compound. From Klebsiella pneumoniae.
   7660..7781    +  polyA_signal   SV40 poly(A) signal: SV40 polyadenylation signal
   7834..8694    -  CDS            AmpR: β-lactamase; bla; confers resistance to ampicillin, carbenicillin, and related antibiotics
   8697..89      -  promoter       AmpR promoter (fragment) (across the origin): bla
