[The description below was written by a language model from this plasmid's Addgene catalogue record and pLannotate feature annotations shown in this document.]
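Description:
pD649-HAsp-FLT3-COMP5AP-AviTag-9xHis is an 8.7 kb mammalian expression plasmid built on the pD649 backbone for producing the extracellular domain of human FLT3 (CD135/FLK2) as a secreted, multimerised fusion protein. It is maintained in E. coli at high copy through a ColE1/pUC-type origin and selected with ampicillin via the bla gene. The annotation also detects short remnants of KanR, lacZα, an rrnB terminator and an f1 origin, which appear to be backbone vestiges rather than functional parts.

Expression is driven by the CMV enhancer/promoter, followed by a fragment of CMV intron A and an SP6 promoter, a phage RNA polymerase promoter that also serves as the 5′ sequencing primer site. The open reading frame begins with a secretion leader: the name indicates an HA signal peptide, while the annotation software matches part of this region to an immunoglobulin heavy-chain signal sequence. The roughly 1.55 kb FLT3 ectodomain lies between preserved NotI and AscI sites, so ectodomains can be exchanged across the collection. Downstream, in frame, are the coiled-coil segment of rat cartilage oligomeric matrix protein (COMP), which drives pentamerisation; human placental alkaline phosphatase as an enzymatic reporter; an AviTag for site-specific biotinylation; and a polyhistidine tag for metal-affinity capture (9xHis per the record, annotated as 8xHis). A bGH polyadenylation signal ends the transcript.

A separate SV40/EM7-driven puromycin resistance cassette, followed by a ble fragment and an SV40 poly(A) signal, could allow selection of stable mammalian lines. The high-avidity, AP-tagged pentamer suits detection of weak receptor–ligand binding, consistent with the associated cell-surface interactome screen. The depositor notes that some plasmids in the series may carry an IS4-like transposase upstream of the CMV promoter; none is annotated here.
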