Addgene plasmid #157463: pD649-HAsp-FLT3-COMP5AP-AviTag-9xHis
Purpose: Mammalian expression of cell-surface protein extracellular domain fused to COMP5AP-AviTag-9xHis. Protein is secreted from cells.
Depositing lab: Chris Garcia. Depositing organization: Stanford University. Publication: A Human IgSF Cell-Surface Interactome Reveals a Complex Network of Protein-Protein Interactions. Wojtowicz WM, Vielmetter J, Fernandes RA, Siepe DH, Eastman CL, Chisholm GB, Cox S, Klock H, Anderson PW, Rue SM, Miller JJ, Glaser SM, Bragstad ML, Vance J, Lam AW, Lesley SA, Zinn K, Garcia KC. Cell. 2020 Aug 20;182(4):1027-1043.e17. doi: 10.1016/j.cell.2020.07.025. PubMed 32822567.
Backbone
  Vector backbone: pD649
  Backbone size w/o insert (bp): 7153
  Vector type: Mammalian Expression
Growth in bacteria
  Bacterial resistance: Ampicillin, 100 μg/mL
  Growth temperature: 37°C
  Growth strain: DH5alpha
  Copy number: High Copy
Gene/Insert
  Gene/Insert name: FLT3
  Species: H. sapiens (human)
  Insert size (bp): 1551
  Entrez Gene: FLT3 (a.k.a. CD135, FLK-2, FLK2, STK1)
  Promoter: CMV/SP6
  Tag / fusion protein: COMP5AP-AviTag-9xHis (C terminal on backbone)
  Cloning method: Restriction Enzyme; 5′ cloning site GCGGCCGC (not destroyed); 3′ cloning site GGCGCGCC (not destroyed)
  Sequencing primers: 5′ ATTTAGGTGACACTATAG; 3′ CGTCGCACTCCATCACGGTG
Resource information
  A portion of this plasmid was derived from a plasmid made by: synthesis by ThermoFisher
Terms and licenses: Academic/Nonprofit Terms; Industry Terms: Not Available to Industry
Depositor comments: Some plasmids in this collection may have an IS4-like element ISVsa5 family transposase upstream of the CMV promoter.
How to cite: pD649-HAsp-FLT3-COMP5AP-AviTag-9xHis was a gift from Chris Garcia (Addgene plasmid # 157463 ; http://n2t.net/addgene:157463 ; RRID:Addgene_157463)
