>Addgene plasmid #157463 | pD649-HAsp-FLT3-COMP5AP-AviTag-9xHis | depositor partial sequence | sequence record 304036 | insert (extracellular domain)
AATCAAGACCTGCCTGTGATTAAGTGCGTGCTGATCAACCACAAGAACAACGACAGCAGCGTGGGCAAGA
GCAGCAGCTACCCTATGGTGTCTGAGAGCCCTGAGGATCTGGGCTGTGCCCTCAGACCTCAGTCTAGCGG
CACAGTGTATGAGGCCGCTGCTGTGGAAGTGGATGTGTCCGCCAGCATCACACTGCAGGTCCTGGTTGAT
GCCCCTGGCAACATCAGCTGCCTGTGGGTGTTCAAGCACAGCAGCCTGAACTGCCAGCCTCACTTCGACC
TGCAGAACAGAGGCGTGGTGTCCATGGTCATCCTGAAGATGACCGAGACACAGGCCGGCGAGTACCTGCT
GTTTATCCAGAGCGAGGCCACCAACTACACCATCCTGTTCACCGTGTCCATCCGGAACACCCTGCTGTAC
ACCCTGAGAAGGCCCTACTTCCGCAAGATGGAAAACCAGGACGCCCTCGTGTGCATCAGCGAGTCTGTGC
CTGAGCCTATCGTGGAATGGGTGCTGTGTGATAGCCAGGGCGAGAGCTGCAAAGAGGAATCTCCTGCCGT
CGTGAAGAAAGAGGAAAAGGTCCTGCACGAGCTGTTCGGCACCGACATCAGATGCTGCGCCAGAAACGAG
CTGGGCAGAGAGTGCACCAGACTGTTCACCATCGACCTGAATCAGACCCCACAGACAACCCTGCCTCAGC
TGTTCCTGAAAGTGGGCGAGCCCCTGTGGATCAGATGCAAAGCCGTGCACGTGAACCACGGCTTCGGACT
GACATGGGAACTCGAGAACAAGGCCCTGGAAGAGGGCAACTACTTCGAGATGAGCACCTACAGCACCAAC
CGGACCATGATCAGAATCCTGTTCGCCTTCGTGTCCAGCGTGGCCAGAAATGACACCGGCTACTACACCT
GTAGCAGCAGCAAGCACCCTAGCCAGTCTGCCCTGGTCACCATCGTGGAAAAGGGCTTCATCAACGCCAC
CAACAGCAGCGAGGACTACGAGATCGACCAGTACGAGGAATTCTGCTTCAGCGTGCGGTTCAAGGCCTAT
CCTCAGATCCGGTGCACCTGGACCTTCAGCAGAAAGAGCTTCCCCTGCGAGCAGAAAGGCCTGGACAACG
GCTACAGCATCAGCAAGTTCTGCAACCACAAACACCAGCCTGGCGAGTACATCTTCCACGCCGAGAACGA
CGATGCCCAGTTCACCAAGATGTTCACCCTGAACATCCGGCGGAAGCCTCAGGTGCTGGCTGAAGCCTCT
GCCAGCCAGGCCAGCTGTTTTTCCGATGGCTACCCTCTGCCTAGCTGGACCTGGAAGAAGTGCAGCGACA
AGAGCCCCAACTGCACCGAAGAGATCACCGAAGGCGTGTGGAACCGGAAGGCCAACAGAAAGGTGTTCGG
CCAGTGGGTGTCCAGCAGCACCCTGAATATGAGCGAGGCTATCAAGGGCTTCCTGGTCAAGTGCTGCGCC
TACAATAGCCTGGGCACCAGCTGCGAGACAATCCTGCTGAATAGCCCCGGACCATTTCCATTCATCCAGG
ACAACATCTCT
